Addgene plasmid #27019: MSCV-PM mir shLEF1 a
Depositing lab: Joan Massague. Depositing organization: Memorial Sloan-Kettering Cancer Center. Publication: WNT/TCF signaling through LEF1 and HOXB9 mediates lung adenocarcinoma metastasis. Nguyen DX, Chiang AC, Zhang XH, Kim JY, Kris MG, Ladanyi M, Gerald WL, Massague J. Cell. 2009 Jul 10. 138(1):51-62. 10.1016/j.cell.2009.04.030 PubMed 19576624.
Backbone
  Vector backbone: MSCV
  Backbone size w/o insert (bp): 6300
  Vector type: Mammalian Expression, Retroviral, RNAi
  Selectable markers: Puromycin
Growth in bacteria
  Bacterial resistance: Ampicillin, 100 μg/mL
  Growth temperature: 37°C
  Growth strain: DH5alpha
  Copy number: High Copy
Gene/Insert
  Gene/Insert name: mir LEF1 3a
  Insert size (bp): 100
  Cloning method: Restriction Enzyme; 5′ cloning site XhoI (not destroyed); 3′ cloning site EcoRI (not destroyed)
  Sequencing primers: 5′ pLXSN-5; 3′ MSCV-rev
Terms and licenses: Academic/Nonprofit Terms; Industry Terms: Not Available to Industry
Depositor comments: shRNA sequence is 5'-GTTGCTGAGTGTACTCTAA
How to cite: MSCV-PM mir shLEF1 a was a gift from Joan Massague (Addgene plasmid # 27019 ; http://n2t.net/addgene:27019 ; RRID:Addgene_27019)
