[The description below was written by a language model from this plasmid's Addgene catalogue record.]
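Description:
MSCV-PM mir shLEF1 a is a retroviral RNA interference plasmid built on the murine stem cell virus (MSCV) backbone, recorded as about 6.3 kb without the insert. It is classed as a mammalian expression, retroviral and RNAi vector. It is maintained in E. coli as a high-copy plasmid under ampicillin selection. Mammalian cells that have taken up the provirus can be selected with puromycin. In MSCV-type vectors generally, the cassette lies between viral long terminal repeats alongside a packaging signal, so the transcript can be packaged into retroviral particles in a suitable packaging cell line and then integrated stably into dividing target cells. No feature table accompanies this entry, however, so the exact arrangement of these elements, and the promoters driving the hairpin and the puromycin marker, are not stated.

The payload is a short insert of roughly 100 bp named "mir LEF1 3a", cloned between XhoI and EcoRI sites that are both preserved. The name and size point to a microRNA-embedded short hairpin RNA, in which the targeting sequence sits within a microRNA-type context and is processed by the endogenous microRNA machinery into a mature silencing RNA. The target is LEF1, a transcription factor that acts with the TCF family in WNT signalling. The species of the targeted transcript is not given. The "a" in the name suggests it is one of several independent LEF1 hairpins.

The associated publication examines WNT/TCF signalling through LEF1 and HOXB9 in lung adenocarcinoma metastasis. This fits use of the construct for stable LEF1 knockdown in tumour cells to test the gene's contribution to metastatic behaviour.
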