>Addgene plasmid #27019 | MSCV-PM mir shLEF1 a | addgene partial sequence | sequence record 33252 | 27019 with hU6-F
GGCTGTTAGAGAGATAATTAGAATTAATTTGACTGTAAACACAAAGATATTAGTACAAAATACGTGACGT
AGAAAGTAATAATTTCTTGGGTAGTTTGCAGTTTTAAAATTATGTTTTAAAATGGACTATCATATGCTTA
CCGTAACTTGAAAGTATTTCGATTTCTTGGCTTTATATATCTTGTGGAAAGGACGAAACACCGTGCTCGC
TTCGGCAGCACATATACTAGTCGACTAGGGATAACAGGGTAATTGTTTGAATGAGGCTTCAGTACTTTAC
AGAATCGTTGCCTGCACATCTTGGAAACACTTGCTGGGATTACTTCTTCAGGTTAACCCAACAGAAGGCT
CGAGAAGGTATATTGCTGTTGACAGTGAGCGCCGTTGCTGAGTGTACTCTAAATAGTGAAGCCACAGATG
TATTTAGAGTACACTCAGCAACGATGCCTACTGCCTCGGAATTCAAGGGGCTACTTTAGGAGCAATTATC
TTGTTTACTAAAACTGAATACCTTGCTATCTCTTTGATACATTTTTACAAAGCTGAATTAAAATGGTATA
AATTAAATCACTTTTTTCAATTCTACCGGGTAGGGGAGGCGCTTTTCCCAAGGCAGTCTGGAGCATGCGC
TTTAGCAGCCCCGCTGGGCACTTGGCGCTACACAAGTGGCCTCTGGCCTCGCACACATTCCACATCCACC
GGTAGGCGCCAACCGGCTCCGTTCTTTGGTGGCCCCTTCGCGCCACCTTCTACTCCTCCCCTAGTCAGGA
AGTTCCCCCCCGCCCCGCAGCTCGCGTCGTGCAGGACGTGACAAATGGAAGTAGCACGTCTCACTAGTCT
CGTGCAGATGGACAGCACCGCT
